Addgene plasmid #84863: pET22b - PA
Purpose: bacterial expression of Bacillus anthracis protective antigen
Depositing lab: Russell Vance. Depositing organization: University of California, Berkeley. Publication: NAIP proteins are required for cytosolic detection of specific bacterial ligands in vivo. Rauch I, Tenthorey JL, Nichols RD, Al Moussawi K, Kang JJ, Kang C, Kazmierczak BI, Vance RE. J Exp Med. 2016 May 2;213(5):657-65. doi: 10.1084/jem.20151809. Epub 2016 Apr 4. PubMed 27045008.
Backbone
  Vector backbone: pET22b
  Backbone manufacturer: Novagen
  Backbone size w/o insert (bp): 5493
  Vector type: Bacterial Expression
Growth in bacteria
  Bacterial resistance: Ampicillin, 100 μg/mL
  Growth temperature: 37°C
  Growth strain: DH5alpha
  Copy number: Low Copy
Gene/Insert
  Gene/Insert name: PA (alt name: protective antigen)
  Species: Bacillus anthracis
  Promoter: T7
  Tag / fusion protein: pelB signal sequence (N terminal on backbone)
  Cloning method: Unknown
  Sequencing primers: 5′ T7; 3′ T7 terminal
Terms and licenses: Academic/Nonprofit Terms; Industry Terms: Not Available to Industry
How to cite: pET22b - PA was a gift from Russell Vance (Addgene plasmid # 84863 ; http://n2t.net/addgene:84863 ; RRID:Addgene_84863)
