[The description below was written by a language model from this plasmid's Addgene catalogue record and pLannotate feature annotations shown in this document.]
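Description:
pET22b - PA is a bacterial expression plasmid built on the Novagen pET22b backbone for producing the Bacillus anthracis protective antigen (PA, gene pagA) in E. coli. The annotated sequence is 7,674 nt. It replicates from a ColE1/pBR322-type origin that is accompanied by the rop gene and bom region, consistent with the catalogue's low-copy designation. Selection is by ampicillin resistance through β-lactamase. An f1 origin is also present, along with short tetracycline-resistance fragments that are non-functional remnants of the pBR322 lineage.

The expression cassette is the standard pET arrangement: a T7 promoter immediately followed by a lac operator and the strong phage T7 gene 10 ribosome binding site, with a plasmid-borne lacI gene supplying repressor. Transcription therefore depends on a host that provides T7 RNA polymerase and can be induced with IPTG. The open reading frame begins with the backbone's pelB leader peptide, which directs the product to the periplasm, followed by the PA coding sequence. Downstream, the feature table detects a partial match to a histidine affinity tag 18 nt in length, which corresponds to six histidine codons. This tag is not listed in the catalogue fields, and the record does not show whether it is read in frame with PA. A short hit annotated as a SET1 fragment lies just before the T7 terminator and probably reflects backbone sequence rather than a functional tag.

PA is the receptor-binding, pore-forming component of anthrax toxin, which oligomerises after furin cleavage and translocates partner proteins into the host cytosol. The stated purpose is recombinant production of PA. The associated publication concerns cytosolic detection of bacterial ligands by NAIP proteins, but the record does not spell out how the purified protein was used.
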