Features (pLannotate 1.2.2; 20 found; start..end, strand, type, name):
      4..69      +  sig_peptide    pelB signal sequence: leader peptide for secretion; pelB (fragment)
    100..2304    +  CDS            pagA: PAG_BACAN - Also known as pag. Experimental evidence at protein level: Swiss-Prot protein existence level 1. [Protective antigen PA-63]: Mature form that oligomerizes and forms a pore to translocate the enzymatic toxin components edema factor (EF) and lethal factor (LF) into the host cytosol (PubMed:15243628, PubMed:15326297). Following attachment to host cell receptors and cleavage by FURIN, homooligomerizes to form ring-shaped oligomers that are in a pre-pore conformation, and associates with EF and LF (PubMed:10085027, PubMed:12117959, PubMed:15313199). Toxin-leaded complexes are then endoc
   2317..2334    +  CDS            9xHis (fragment): 9xHis affinity tag
   2344..2393    +  CDS            SET1 (fragment): solubility-enhancement tag derived from T7 phage gene 10B
   2401..2448    +  terminator     T7 terminator: transcription terminator for bacteriophage T7 RNA polymerase
   2485..2940    +  rep_origin     f1 ori (sequence partly withheld): f1 bacteriophage origin of replication; arrow indicates direction of (+) strand synthesis
   2967..3071    +  promoter       AmpR promoter: bla
   3072..3932    +  CDS            AmpR: β-lactamase; bla; confers resistance to ampicillin, carbenicillin, and related antibiotics
   4103..4691    +  rep_origin     ori: high-copy-number ColE1/pMB1/pBR322/pUC origin of replication
   4877..5019    -  misc_feature   bom: basis of mobility region from pBR322
   5121..5312    -  CDS            rop: Rop protein, which maintains plasmids at low copy number; rop
   5329..5709    +  CDS            YPB1_ECOLX: Protein predicted: Swiss-Prot protein existence level 4. From Escherichia coli.
   5781..6072    -  CDS            TcR (fragment): tetracycline efflux protein; tet; confers resistance to tetracycline
   6087..6108    -  protein_bind   CAP binding site: CAP binding activates transcription in the presence of cAMP. E. coli catabolite activator protein
   6121..7203    -  CDS            lacI: lac repressor; lacI; The lac repressor binds to the lac operator to inhibit transcription in E. coli. This inhibition can be relieved by adding lactose or isopropyl-β-D-thiogalactopyranoside (IPTG).
   7204..7281    -  promoter       lacI promoter: lacI
   7289..7568    -  CDS            TcR (fragment): tetracycline efflux protein; tet; confers resistance to tetracycline
   7590..7608    +  promoter       T7 promoter: promoter for bacteriophage T7 RNA polymerase
   7609..7633    +  protein_bind   lac operator: The lac repressor binds to the lac operator to inhibit transcription in E. coli. This inhibition can be relieved by adding lactose or isopropyl-β-D-thiogalactopyranoside (IPTG). lac repressor encoded by lacI
   7648..7670    +  RBS            RBS: efficient ribosome binding site from bacteriophage T7 gene 10 (Olins and Rangwala, 1989)
>Addgene plasmid #84863 | pET22b - PA | depositor full sequence | sequence record 162889 | pET22b - PA sequence 7674 bps
CATATGAAATACCTGCTGCCGACCGCTGCTGCTGGTCTGCTGCTCCTCGCTGCCCAGCCGGCGATGGCCA
TGGATATCGGAATTAATTCGGATCCGATGGAAGTTAAACAGGAGAACCGGTTATTAAATGAATCAGAATC
AAGTTCCCAGGGGTTACTAGGATACTATTTTAGTGATTTGAATTTTCAAGCACCCATGGTGGTTACCTCT
TCTACTACAGGGGATTTATCTATTCCTAGTTCTGAGTTAGAAAATATTCCATCGGAAAACCAATATTTTC
AATCTGCTATTTGGTCAGGATTTATCAAAGTTAAGAAGAGTGATGAATATACATTTGCTACTTCCGCTGA
TAATCATGTAACAATGTGGGTAGATGACCAAGAAGTGATTAATAAAGCTTCTAATTCTAACAAAATCAGA
TTAGAAAAAGGAAGATTATATCAAATAAAAATTCAATATCAACGAGAAAATCCTACTGAAAAAGGATTGG
ATTTCAAGTTGTACTGGACCGATTCTCAAAATAAAAAAGAAGTGATTTCTAGTGATAACTTACAATTGCC
AGAATTAAAACAAAAATCTTCGAACTCAAGAAAAAAGCGAAGTACAAGTGCTGGACCTACGGTTCCAGAC
CGTGACAATGATGGAATCCCTGATTCATTAGAGGTAGAAGGATATACGGTTGATGTCAAAAATAAAAGAA
CTTTTCTTTCACCATGGATTTCTAATATTCATGAAAAGAAAGGATTAACCAAATATAAATCATCTCCTGA
AAAATGGAGCACGGCTTCTGATCCGTACAGTGATTTCGAAAAGGTTACAGGACGGATTGATAAGAATGTA
TCACCAGAGGCAAGACACCCCCTTGTGGCAGCTTATCCGATTGTACATGTAGATATGGAGAATATTATTC
TCTCAAAAAATGAGGATCAATCCACACAGAATACTGATAGTCAAACGAGAACAATAAGTAAAAATACTTC
TACAAGTAGGACACATACTAGTGAAGTACATGGAAATGCAGAAGTGCATGCGTCGTTCTTTGATATTGGT
GGGAGTGTATCTGCAGGATTTAGTAATTCGAATTCAAGTACGGTCGCAATTGATCATTCACTATCTCTAG
CAGGGGAAAGAACTTGGGCTGAAACAATGGGTTTAAATACCGCTGATACAGCAAGATTAAATGCCAATAT
TAGATATGTAAATACTGGGACGGCTCCAATCTACAACGTGTTACCAACGACTTCGTTAGTGTTAGGAAAA
AATCAAACACTCGCGACAATTAAAGCTAAGGAAAACCAATTAAGTCAAATACTTGCACCTAATAATTATT
ATCCTTCTAAAAACTTGGCGCCAATCGCATTAAATGCACAAGACGATTTCAGTTCTACTCCAATTACAAT
GAATTACAATCAATTTCTTGAGTTAGAAAAAACGAAACAATTAAGATTAGATACGGATCAAGTATATGGG
AATATAGCAACATACAATTTTGAAAATGGAAGAGTGAGGGTGGATACAGGCTCGAACTGGAGTGAAGTGT
TACCGCAAATTCAAGAAACAACTGCACGTATCATTTTTAATGGAAAAGATTTAAATCTGGTAGAAAGGCG
GATAGCGGCGGTTAATCCTAGTGATCCATTAGAAACGACTAAACCGGATATGACATTAAAAGAAGCCCTT
AAAATAGCATTTGGATTTAACGAACCGAATGGAAACTTACAATATCAAGGGAAAGACATAACCGAATTTG
ATTTTAATTTCGATCAACAAACATCTCAAAATATCAAGAATCAGTTAGCGGAATTAAACGCAACTAACAT
ATATACTGTATTAGATAAAATCAAATTAAATGCAAAAATGAATATTTTAATAAGAGATAAACGTTTTCAT
TATGATAGAAATAACATAGCAGTTGGGGCGGATGAGTCAGTAGTTAAGGAGGCTCATAGAGAAGTAATTA
ATTCGTCAACAGAGGGATTATTGTTAAATATTGATAAGGATATAAGAAAAATATTATCAGGTTATATTGT
AGAAATTGAAGATACTGAAGGGCTTAAAGAAGTTATAAATGACAGATATGATATGTTGAATATTTCTAGT
TTACGGCAAGATGGAAAAACATTTATAGATTTTAAAAAATATAATGATAAATTACCGTTATATATAAGTA
ATCCCAATTATAAGGTAAATGTATATGCTGTTACTAAAGAAAACACTATTATTAATCCTAGTGAGAATGG
GGATACTAGTACCAACGGGATCAAGAAAATTTTAATCTTTTCTAAAAAAGGCTATGAGATAGGATAATGA
CTCGAGCACCACCACCACCACCACTGAGATCCGGCTGCTAACAAAGCCCGAAAGGAAGCTGAGTTGGCTG
CTGCCACCGCTGAGCAATAACTAGCATAACCCCTTGGGGCCTCTAAACGGGTCTTGAGGGGTTTTTTGCT
GAAAGGAGGAACTATATCCGGATTGGCGAATGGG
[124 nt withheld, positions 2485-2608]
C
[91 nt withheld, positions 2610-2700]
A
[49 nt withheld, positions 2702-2750]
CCTTTGACGTTGGAGTCCACGTTCTTT
[37 nt withheld, positions 2778-2814]
ACCCTATCTCGGTCTATTCTTTTGATTTATAAGGGATTTTGCCGATTTCGGCCTATTGGTTAAAAAATGA
GCTGATTTAACAAAAATTTAACGCGAATTTTAACAAAATATTAACGTTTACAATTTCAGGTGGCACTTTT
CGGGGAAATGTGCGCGGAACCCCTATTTGTTTATTTTTCTAAATACATTCAAATATGTATCCGCTCATGA
GACAATAACCCTGATAAATGCTTCAATAATATTGAAAAAGGAAGAGTATGAGTATTCAACATTTCCGTGT
CGCCCTTATTCCCTTTTTTGCGGCATTTTGCCTTCCTGTTTTTGCTCACCCAGAAACGCTGGTGAAAGTA
AAAGATGCTGAAGATCAGTTGGGTGCACGAGTGGGTTACATCGAACTGGATCTCAACAGCGGTAAGATCC
TTGAGAGTTTTCGCCCCGAAGAACGTTTTCCAATGATGAGCACTTTTAAAGTTCTGCTATGTGGCGCGGT
ATTATCCCGTATTGACGCCGGGCAAGAGCAACTCGGTCGCCGCATACACTATTCTCAGAATGACTTGGTT
GAGTACTCACCAGTCACAGAAAAGCATCTTACGGATGGCATGACAGTAAGAGAATTATGCAGTGCTGCCA
TAACCATGAGTGATAACACTGCGGCCAACTTACTTCTGACAACGATCGGAGGACCGAAGGAGCTAACCGC
TTTTTTGCACAACATGGGGGATCATGTAACTCGCCTTGATCGTTGGGAACCGGAGCTGAATGAAGCCATA
CCAAACGACGAGCGTGACACCACGATGCCTGCAGCAATGGCAACAACGTTGCGCAAACTATTAACTGGCG
AACTACTTACTCTAGCTTCCCGGCAACAATTAATAGACTGGATGGAGGCGGATAAAGTTGCAGGACCACT
TCTGCGCTCGGCCCTTCCGGCTGGCTGGTTTATTGCTGATAAATCTGGAGCCGGTGAGCGTGGGTCTCGC
GGTATCATTGCAGCACTGGGGCCAGATGGTAAGCCCTCCCGTATCGTAGTTATCTACACGACGGGGAGTC
AGGCAACTATGGATGAACGAAATAGACAGATCGCTGAGATAGGTGCCTCACTGATTAAGCATTGGTAACT
GTCAGACCAAGTTTACTCATATATACTTTAGATTGATTTAAAACTTCATTTTTAATTTAAAAGGATCTAG
GTGAAGATCCTTTTTGATAATCTCATGACCAAAATCCCTTAACGTGAGTTTTCGTTCCACTGAGCGTCAG
ACCCCGTAGAAAAGATCAAAGGATCTTCTTGAGATCCTTTTTTTCTGCGCGTAATCTGCTGCTTGCAAAC
AAAAAAACCACCGCTACCAGCGGTGGTTTGTTTGCCGGATCAAGAGCTACCAACTCTTTTTCCGAAGGTA
ACTGGCTTCAGCAGAGCGCAGATACCAAATACTGTCCTTCTAGTGTAGCCGTAGTTAGGCCACCACTTCA
AGAACTCTGTAGCACCGCCTACATACCTCGCTCTGCTAATCCTGTTACCAGTGGCTGCTGCCAGTGGCGA
TAAGTCGTGTCTTACCGGGTTGGACTCAAGACGATAGTTACCGGATAAGGCGCAGCGGTCGGGCTGAACG
GGGGGTTCGTGCACACAGCCCAGCTTGGAGCGAACGACCTACACCGAACTGAGATACCTACAGCGTGAGC
TATGAGAAAGCGCCACGCTTCCCGAAGGGAGAAAGGCGGACAGGTATCCGGTAAGCGGCAGGGTCGGAAC
AGGAGAGCGCACGAGGGAGCTTCCAGGGGGAAACGCCTGGTATCTTTATAGTCCTGTCGGGTTTCGCCAC
CTCTGACTTGAGCGTCGATTTTTGTGATGCTCGTCAGGGGGGCGGAGCCTATGGAAAAACGCCAGCAACG
CGGCCTTTTTACGGTTCCTGGCCTTTTGCTGGCCTTTTGCTCACATGTTCTTTCCTGCGTTATCCCCTGA
TTCTGTGGATAACCGTATTACCGCCTTTGAGTGAGCTGATACCGCTCGCCGCAGCCGAACGACCGAGCGC
AGCGAGTCAGTGAGCGAGGAAGCGGAAGAGCGCCTGATGCGGTATTTTCTCCTTACGCATCTGTGCGGTA
TTTCACACCGCATATATGGTGCACTCTCAGTACAATCTGCTCTGATGCCGCATAGTTAAGCCAGTATACA
CTCCGCTATCGCTACGTGACTGGGTCATGGCTGCGCCCCGACACCCGCCAACACCCGCTGACGCGCCCTG
ACGGGCTTGTCTGCTCCCGGCATCCGCTTACAGACAAGCTGTGACCGTCTCCGGGAGCTGCATGTGTCAG
AGGTTTTCACCGTCATCACCGAAACGCGCGAGGCAGCTGCGGTAAAGCTCATCAGCGTGGTCGTGAAGCG
ATTCACAGATGTCTGCCTGTTCATCCGCGTCCAGCTCGTTGAGTTTCTCCAGAAGCGTTAATGTCTGGCT
TCTGATAAAGCGGGCCATGTTAAGGGCGGTTTTTTCCTGTTTGGTCACTGATGCCTCCGTGTAAGGGGGA
TTTCTGTTCATGGGGGTAATGATACCGATGAAACGAGAGAGGATGCTCACGATACGGGTTACTGATGATG
AACATGCCCGGTTACTGGAACGTTGTGAGGGTAAACAACTGGCGGTATGGATGCGGCGGGACCAGAGAAA
AATCACTCAGGGTCAATGCCAGCGCTTCGTTAATACAGATGTAGGTGTTCCACAGGGTAGCCAGCAGCAT
CCTGCGATGCAGATCCGGAACATAATGGTGCAGGGCGCTGACTTCCGCGTTTCCAGACTTTACGAAACAC
GGAAACCGAAGACCATTCATGTTGTTGCTCAGGTCGCAGACGTTTTGCAGCAGCAGTCGCTTCACGTTCG
CTCGCGTATCGGTGATTCATTCTGCTAACCAGTAAGGCAACCCCGCCAGCCTAGCCGGGTCCTCAACGAC
AGGAGCACGATCATGCGCACCCGTGGGGCCGCCATGCCGGCGATAATGGCCTGCTTCTCGCCGAAACGTT
TGGTGGCGGGACCAGTGACGAAGGCTTGAGCGAGGGCGTGCAAGATTCCGAATACCGCAAGCGACAGGCC
GATCATCGTCGCGCTCCAGCGAAAGCGGTCCTCGCCGAAAATGACCCAGAGCGCTGCCGGCACCTGTCCT
ACGAGTTGCATGATAAAGAAGACAGTCATAAGTGCGGCGACGATAGTCATGCCCCGCGCCCACCGGAAGG
AGCTGACTGGGTTGAAGGCTCTCAAGGGCATCGGTCGAGATCCCGGTGCCTAATGAGTGAGCTAACTTAC
ATTAATTGCGTTGCGCTCACTGCCCGCTTTCCAGTCGGGAAACCTGTCGTGCCAGCTGCATTAATGAATC
GGCCAACGCGCGGGGAGAGGCGGTTTGCGTATTGGGCGCCAGGGTGGTTTTTCTTTTCACCAGTGAGACG
GGCAACAGCTGATTGCCCTTCACCGCCTGGCCCTGAGAGAGTTGCAGCAAGCGGTCCACGCTGGTTTGCC
CCAGCAGGCGAAAATCCTGTTTGATGGTGGTTAACGGCGGGATATAACATGAGCTGTCTTCGGTATCGTC
GTATCCCACTACCGAGATATCCGCACCAACGCGCAGCCCGGACTCGGTAATGGCGCGCATTGCGCCCAGC
GCCATCTGATCGTTGGCAACCAGCATCGCAGTGGGAACGATGCCCTCATTCAGCATTTGCATGGTTTGTT
GAAAACCGGACATGGCACTCCAGTCGCCTTCCCGTTCCGCTATCGGCTGAATTTGATTGCGAGTGAGATA
TTTATGCCAGCCAGCCAGACGCAGACGCGCCGAGACAGAACTTAATGGGCCCGCTAACAGCGCGATTTGC
TGGTGACCCAATGCGACCAGATGCTCCACGCCCAGTCGCGTACCGTCTTCATGGGAGAAAATAATACTGT
TGATGGGTGTCTGGTCAGAGACATCAAGAAATAACGCCGGAACATTAGTGCAGGCAGCTTCCACAGCAAT
GGCATCCTGGTCATCCAGCGGATAGTTAATGATCAGCCCACTGACGCGTTGCGCGAGAAGATTGTGCACC
GCCGCTTTACAGGCTTCGACGCCGCTTCGTTCTACCATCGACACCACCACGCTGGCACCCAGTTGATCGG
CGCGAGATTTAATCGCCGCGACAATTTGCGACGGCGCGTGCAGGGCCAGACTGGAGGTGGCAACGCCAAT
CAGCAACGACTGTTTGCCCGCCAGTTGTTGTGCCACGCGGTTGGGAATGTAATTCAGCTCCGCCATCGCC
GCTTCCACTTTTTCCCGCGTTTTCGCAGAAACGTGGCTGGCCTGGTTCACCACGCGGGAAACGGTCTGAT
AAGAGACACCGGCATACTCTGCGACATCGTATAACGTTACTGGTTTCACATTCACCACCCTGAATTGACT
CTCTTCCGGGCGCTATCATGCCATACCGCGAAAGGTTTTGCGCCATTCGATGGTGTCCGGGATCTCGACG
CTCTCCCTTATGCGACTCCTGCATTAGGAAGCAGCCCAGTAGTAGGTTGAGGCCGTTGAGCACCGCCGCC
GCAAGGAATGGTGCATGCAAGGAGATGGCGCCCAACAGTCCCCCGGCCACGGGGCCTGCCACCATACCCA
CGCCGAAACAAGCGCTCATGAGCCCGAAGTGGCGAGCCCGATCTTCCCCATCGGTGATGTCGGCGATATA
GGCGCCAGCAACCGCACCTGTGGCGCCGGTGATGCCGGCCACGATGCGTCCGGCGTAGAGGATCGAGATC
TCGATCCCGCGAAATTAATACGACTCACTATAGGGGAATTGTGAGCGGATAACAATTCCCCTCTAGAAAT
AATTTTGTTTAACTTTAAGAAGGAGATATA
