>Addgene plasmid #84863 | pET22b - PA | addgene partial sequence | sequence record 165707 | T7 5'-TAATACGACTCACTATAGGG-3'
ACTTTAAGAAGGAGATATACATATGAAATACCTGCTGCCGACCGCTGCTGCTGGTCTGCTGCTCCTCGCT
GCCCAGCCGGCGATGGCCATGGATATCGGAATTAATTCGGATCCGATGGAAGTTAAACAGGAGAACCGGT
TATTAAATGAATCAGAATCAAGTTCCCAGGGGTTACTAGGATACTATTTTAGTGATTTGAATTTTCAAGC
ACCCATGGTGGTTACCTCTTCTACTACAGGGGATTTATCTATTCCTAGTTCTGAGTTAGAAAATATTCCA
TCGGAAAACCAATATTTTCAATCTGCTATTTGGTCAGGATTTATCAAAGTTAAGAAGAGTGATGAATATA
CATTTGCTACTTCCGCTGATAATCATGTAACAATGTGGGTAGATGACCAAGAAGTGATTAATAAAGCTTC
TAATTCTAACAAAATCAGATTAGAAAAAGGAAGATTATATCAAATAAAAATTCAATATCAACGAGAAAAT
CCTACTGAAAAAGGATTGGATTTCAAGTTGTACTGGACCGATTCTCAAAATAAAAAAGAAGTGATTTCTA
GTGATAACTTACAATTGCCAGAATTAAAACAAAAATCTTCGAACTCAAGAAAAAAGCGAAGTACAAGTGC
TGGACCTACGGTTCCAGACCGTGACAATGATGGAATCCCTGATTCATTAGAGGTAGAAGGATATACGGTT
GATGTCAAAAATAAAAGAACTTTTCTTTCACCATGGATTTCTAATATTCATGAAAAGAAAGGATTAACCA
AATATAAATCATCTCCTGAAAAATGGAGCACGGCTTCTGATCCGTACAGTGATTTCGAAA
