>Addgene plasmid #84863 | pET22b - PA | addgene partial sequence | sequence record 165708 | T7term 5'-GCTAGTTATTGCTCAGCGG-3'
GTTAGCAGCCGGATCTCAGTGGTGGTGGTGGTGGTGCTCGAGTCATTATCCTATCTCATAGCCTTTTTTA
GAAAAGATTAAAATTTTCTTGATCCCGTTGGTACTAGTATCCCCATTCTCACTAGGATTAATAATAGTGT
TTTCTTTAGTAACAGCATATACATTTACCTTATAATTGGGATTACTTATATATAACGGTAATTTATCATT
ATATTTTTTAAAATCTATAAATGTTTTTCCATCTTGCCGTAAACTAGAAATATTCAACATATCATATCTG
TCATTTATAACTTCTTTAAGCCCTTCAGTATCTTCAATTTCTACAATATAACCTGATAATATTTTTCTTA
TATCCTTATCAATATTTAACAATAATCCCTCTGTTGACGAATTAATTACTTCTCTATGAGCCTCCTTAAC
TACTGACTCATCCGCCCCAACTGCTATGTTATTTCTATCATAATGAAAACGTTTATCTCTTATTAAAATA
TTCATTTTTGCATTTAATTTGATTTTATCTAATACAGTATATATGTTAGTTGCGTTTAATTCCGCTAACT
GATTCTTGATATTTTGAGATGTTTGTTGATCGAAATTAAAATCAAATTCGGTTATGTCTTTCCCTTGATA
TTGTAAGTTTCCATTCGGTTCGTTAAATCCAAATGCTATTTTAAGGGCTTCTTTTAATGTCATATCCGGT
TTAGTCGTTTCTAATGGATCACTAGGATTAACCGCCGCTATCCGCCTTTCTACCAGATTTAAATCTTTTC
CATTAAAAATGATACGTGCAGTTGTTTCTTGAATTTGCGGTAACACTTCACTCCAGTTCGAGCCTGTATC
CACCCTCACTCTTCCATTTTCAAA
